>Addgene plasmid #207501 | pIG-851_HA-GD2-28z_HA-TFAP4 | addgene full sequence | sequence record 412327 | Addgene NGS Result
GAAGATCCTTTGATCTTTTCTACGGGGTCTGACGCTCAGTGGAACGAAAACTCACGTTAAGGGATTTTGG
TCATGAGATTATCAAAAAGGATCTTCACCTAGATCCTTTTAAATTAAAAATGAAGTTTTAAATCAATCTA
AAGTATATATGAGTAAACTTGGTCTGACAGTTACCAATGCTTAATCAGTGAGGCACCTATCTCAGCGATC
TGTCTATTTCGTTCATCCATAGTTGCCTGACTCCCCGTCGTGTAGATAACTACGATACGGGAGGGCTTAC
CATCTGGCCCCAGTGCTGCAATGATACCGCGAGACCCACGCTCACCGGCTCCAGATTTATCAGCAATAAA
CCAGCCAGCCGGAAGGGCCGAGCGCAGAAGTGGTCCTGCAACTTTATCCGCCTCCATCCAGTCTATTAAT
TGTTGCCGGGAAGCTAGAGTAAGTAGTTCGCCAGTTAATAGTTTGCGCAACGTTGTTGCCATTGCTACAG
GCATCGTGGTGTCACGCTCGTCGTTTGGTATGGCTTCATTCAGCTCCGGTTCCCAACGATCAAGGCGAGT
TACATGATCCCCCATGTTGTGCAAAAAAGCGGTTAGCTCCTTCGGTCCTCCGATCGTTGTCAGAAGTAAG
TTGGCCGCAGTGTTATCACTCATGGTTATGGCAGCACTGCATAATTCTCTTACTGTCATGCCATCCGTAA
GATGCTTTTCTGTGACTGGTGAGTACTCAACCAAGTCATTCTGAGAATAGTGTATGCGGCGACCGAGTTG
CTCTTGCCCGGCGTCAATACGGGATAATACCGCGCCACATAGCAGAACTTTAAAAGTGCTCATCATTGGA
AAACGTTCTTCGGGGCGAAAACTCTCAAGGATCTTACCGCTGTTGAGATCCAGTTCGATGTAACCCACTC
GTGCACCCAACTGATCTTCAGCATCTTTTACTTTCACCAGCGTTTCTGGGTGAGCAAAAACAGGAAGGCA
AAATGCCGCAAAAAAGGGAATAAGGGCGACACGGAAATGTTGAATACTCATACTCTTCCTTTTTCAATAT
TATTGAAGCATTTATCAGGGTTATTGTCTCATGAGCGGATACATATTTGAATGTATTTAGAAAAATAAAC
AAATAGGGGTTCCGCGCACATTTCCCCGAAAAGTGCCACCTGACGTCTAAGAAACCATTATTATCATGAC
ATTAACCTATAAAAATAGGCGTATCACGAGGCCCTTTCGTCTCGCGCGTTTCGGTGATGACGGTGAAAAC
CTCTGACACATGCAGCTCCCGGAGACGGTCACAGCTTGTCTGTAAGCGGATGCCGGGAGCAGACAAGCCC
GTCAGGGCGCGTCAGCGGGTGTTGGCGGGTGTCGGGGCTGGCTTAACTATGCGGCATCAGAGCAGATTGT
ACTGAGAGTGCACCATATGCGGTGTGAAATACCGCACAGATGCGTAAGGAGAAAATACCGCATCAGGCGC
CATTCGCCATTCAGGCTGCGCAACTGTTGGGAAGGGCGATCGGTGCGGGCCTCTTCGCTATTACGCCAGC
TGGCGAAAGGGGGATGTGCTGCAAGGCGATTAAGTTGGGTAACGCCAGGGTTTTCCCAGTCACGACGTTG
TAAAACGACGGCCAGTGAATTCGAGCTCGGTACCCTTTCAGGTTTCCTTGAGTGGCAGGCCAGGCCTGGC
CGTGAACGTTCACTGAAATCATGGCCTCTTGGCCAAGATTGATAGCTTGTGCCTGTCCCTGAGTCCCAGT
CCATCACGAGCAGCTGGTTTCTAAGATGCTATTTCCCGTATAAAGCATGAGCACGTGCATTCGCACGCCC
ACAGAGCCCCGCCCTTGTCCATCACTGGCATCTGGACTCCAGCCTGGGTTGGGGCAAAGAGGGAAATGAG
ATCATGTCCTAACCCTGATCCTCTTGTCCCACAGATATCCAGAACCCTGACCCTGCCGGATCGGGTGGGA
CTAGTGGCGGTGGAGGATCTGGAGGACAGTGCACCAACTATGCGCTGCTGAAACTGGCGGGCGATGTGGA
AAGCAACCCGGGCCCGATGTACCCATACGATGTTCCAGATTACGCTTATCCTTATGACGTACCTGACTAT
GCATACCCTTATGATGTACCAGACTACGCTGAGTATTTCATGGTGCCCACTCAGAAGGTGCCCTCTTTGC
AACATTTCAGGAAAACAGAGAAAGAAGTGATAGGAGGGCTCTGTAGCCTTGCCAACATTCCACTAACCCC
CGAGACTCAGCGGGACCAGGAGCGGCGGATTCGGCGGGAGATCGCCAACAGCAACGAGCGGAGACGCATG
CAGAGCATCAACGCGGGATTCCAGTCCCTCAAGACCCTCATCCCCCACACAGACGGAGAGAAGCTCAGCA
AGGCAGCCATTCTCCAGCAGACAGCCGAGTACATCTTCTCCCTGGAGCAGGAGAAGACCAGGCTCTTGCA
GCAGAACACACAGCTCAAGCGCTTCATCCAGGAGCTGAGCGGCTCGTCCCCCAAGCGACGGCGGGCAGAG
GACAAGGACGAAGGCATAGGCTCCCCGGACATCTGGGAGGACGAGAAGGCGGAGGACCTGCGGCGGGAGA
TGATTGAGCTGCGGCAGCAGCTGGACAAGGAGCGCTCGGTGCGCATGATGCTGGAGGAGCAGGTGCGCTC
GCTGGAGGCCCACATGTACCCGGAAAAGCTCAAGGTGATTGCGCAGCAGGTGCAGCTGCAGCAGCAGCAG
GAACAGGTGAGGCTGCTGCACCAGGAGAAGCTGGAGCGGGAACAGCAGCAGCTGCGGACCCAGCTTCTGC
CCCCTCCGGCCCCCACCCACCACCCCACGGTGATCGTGCCAGCACCGCCTCCTCCTCCCTCCCACCACAT
CAATGTCGTCACCATGGGCCCCTCCTCGGTCATCAACTCTGTTTCCACATCCCGGCAAAATCTGGACACC
ATCGTGCAGGCAATCCAGCACATCGAGGGCACCCAGGAAAAGCAGGAGCTGGAGGAGGAGCAGCGGCGAG
CTGTCATCGTGAAGCCTGTCCGCAGCTGCCCGGAGGCCCCCACCTCTGACACCGCCTCCGACTCCGAGGC
CTCAGACAGTGACGCCATGGACCAGAGCCGGGAGGAGCCGTCGGGGGACGGGGAGCTTCCCAGGGCTAAG
AGAGGTTCAGGATCTGGAGGCGGATCTGGGGGAGGAACCGGTGCTGGAAGTGGTGAGGGCAGGGGATCTC
TCCTTACTTGTGGCGACGTGGAGGAGAACCCCGGCCCCATGGAATTCGGCCTGAGCTGGCTGTTCCTGGT
GGCCATCCTGAAGGGCGTGCAGTGCAGCAGAGACATCCTGCTGACCCAGACCCCTCTGAGCCTGCCTGTG
TCTCTGGGCGATCAGGCCAGCATCAGCTGCAGATCCAGCCAGAGCCTGGTGCACCGGAACGGCAACACCT
ACCTGCACTGGTATCTGCAGAAGCCCGGCCAGAGCCCCAAGCTGCTGATCCACAAGGTGTCCAACCGGTT
CAGCGGCGTGCCCGACAGATTTTCTGGCAGCGGCTCCGGCACCGACTTCACCCTGAAGATCAGCCGGGTG
GAAGCCGAGGACCTGGGCGTGTACTTCTGCAGCCAGTCCACCCACGTGCCCCCCCTGACATTTGGCGCCG
GAACAAAGCTGGAACTGAAGGGGGGAGGCGGATCTGGCGGCGGAGGAAGTGGCGGAGGGGGATCTGAAGT
GAAGCTGCAGCAGTCCGGCCCCAGCCTGGTGGAACCTGGCGCCTCTGTGATGATCTCCTGCAAGGCCAGC
GGCAGCTCCTTCACCGGCTACAACATGAACTGGGTGCGCCAGAACATCGGCAAGAGCCTGGAATGGATCG
GCGCCATCGACCCCTACTACGGCGGCACCAGCTACAACCAGAAGTTCAAGGGCAGAGCCACCCTGACCGT
GGACAAGAGCAGCAGCACCGCCTACATGCACCTGAAGTCCCTGACCAGCGAGGACAGCGCCGTGTACTAC
TGCGTGTCCGGCATGAAGTACTGGGGCCAGGGCACAAGCGTGACCGTGTCTAGCGCCAAGACCACCCCCC
CTAGCGTGTACGGAAGAGTGACAGTGTCCTCTGCCGAGCCCAAGAGCTGCGACAAGACCCACACCTGTCC
CCCTTGTCCTGCCCCTCCTGTTGCAGGCCCTTCCGTGTTCCTGTTCCCCCCAAAGCCCAAGGACACACTG
ATGATCAGCAGAACCCCCGAAGTGACCTGCGTGGTGGTGGACGTGTCCCACGAGGACCCAGAAGTGAAGT
TCAATTGGTACGTGGACGGCGTGGAAGTGCACAACGCCAAGACAAAGCCCAGAGAGGAACAGTACCAAAG
CACCTACCGGGTGGTGTCCGTGCTGACCGTGCTGCATCAGGATTGGCTGAACGGCAAAGAGTACAAGTGC
AAAGTGTCCAACAAGGCCCTGCCTGCCCCCATCGAGAAAACCATCAGCAAGGCCAAGGGCCAGCCCCGCG
AACCCCAGGTGTACACACTGCCCCCTAGCAGGGACGAGCTGACCAAGAACCAGGTGTCCCTGACATGCCT
CGTGAAGGGCTTCTACCCCTCCGATATCGCCGTGGAATGGGAGAGCAACGGCCAGCCCGAGAACAACTAC
AAGACAACCCCTCCCGTGCTGGACAGCGACGGCTCATTCTTCCTGTACAGCAAGCTGACAGTGGATAAGT
CCCGGTGGCAGCAGGGCAACGTGTTCAGCTGCTCCGTGATGCACGAGGCCCTGCACAACCACTACACCCA
GAAAAGCCTGTCCCTGAGCCCCGGCAAGAAGGACCCCAAAGCGGCCGCAATTGAAGTTATGTATCCTCCT
CCTTACCTAGACAATGAGAAGAGCAATGGAACCATTATCCATGTGAAAGGGAAACACCTTTGTCCAAGTC
CCCTATTTCCCGGACCTTCTAAGCCCTTTTGGGTGCTGGTGGTGGTTGGGGGAGTCCTGGCTTGCTATAG
CTTGCTAGTAACAGTGGCCTTTATTATTTTCTGGGTGAGGAGTAAGAGGAGCAGGCTCCTGCACAGTGAC
TACATGAACATGACTCCCCGCCGCCCCGGGCCCACCCGCAAGCATTACCAGCCCTATGCCCCACCACGCG
ACTTCGCAGCCTATCGCTCCAGAGTGAAGTTCAGCAGGAGCGCAGACGCCCCCGCGTACCAGCAGGGCCA
GAACCAGCTCTATAACGAGCTCAATCTAGGACGAAGAGAGGAGTACGATGTTTTGGACAAGAGACGTGGC
CGGGACCCTGAGATGGGGGGAAAGCCGAGAAGGAAGAACCCTCAGGAAGGCCTGTACAATGAACTGCAGA
AAGATAAGATGGCGGAGGCCTACAGTGAGATTGGGATGAAAGGCGAGCGCCGGAGGGGCAAGGGGCACGA
TGGCCTTTACCAGGGTCTCAGTACAGCCACCAAGGACACCTACGACGCCCTTCACATGCAGGCCCTGCCC
CCTCGCCGGGCCAAGCGGTCCGGATCCGGAGCCACCAACTTCAGCCTGCTGAAGCAGGCCGGCGACGTGG
AGGAGAACCCCGGCCCCGCGGTGTACCAGCTGAGAGACTCTAAATCCAGTGACAAGTCTGTCTGCCTATT
CACCGATTTTGATTCTCAAACAAATGTGTCACAAAGTAAGGATTCTGATGTGTATATCACAGACAAAACT
GTGCTAGACATGAGGTCTATGGACTTCAAGAGCAACAGTGCTGTGGCCTGGAGCAACAAATCTGACTTTG
CATGTGCAAACGCCTTCAACAACAGCATTATTCCAGAAGACACCTTCTTCCCCAGCCCAGGTAAGGGCAG
CTTTGGTGCCTTCGCAGGCTGTTTCCTTGCTTCAGGAATGGCCAGGGGATCCTCTAGAGTCGACCTGCAG
GCATGCAAGCTTGGCGTAATCATGGTCATAGCTGTTTCCTGTGTGAAATTGTTATCCGCTCACAATTCCA
CACAACATACGAGCCGGAAGCATAAAGTGTAAAGCCTGGGGTGCCTAATGAGTGAGCTAACTCACATTAA
TTGCGTTGCGCTCACTGCCCGCTTTCCAGTCGGGAAACCTGTCGTGCCAGCTGCATTAATGAATCGGCCA
ACGCGCGGGGAGAGGCGGTTTGCGTATTGGGCGCTCTTCCGCTTCCTCGCTCACTGACTCGCTGCGCTCG
GTCGTTCGGCTGCGGCGAGCGGTATCAGCTCACTCAAAGGCGGTAATACGGTTATCCACAGAATCAGGGG
ATAACGCAGGAAAGAACATGTGAGCAAAAGGCCAGCAAAAGGCCAGGAACCGTAAAAAGGCCGCGTTGCT
GGCGTTTTTCCATAGGCTCCGCCCCCCTGACGAGCATCACAAAAATCGACGCTCAAGTCAGAGGTGGCGA
AACCCGACAGGACTATAAAGATACCAGGCGTTTCCCCCTGGAAGCTCCCTCGTGCGCTCTCCTGTTCCGA
CCCTGCCGCTTACCGGATACCTGTCCGCCTTTCTCCCTTCGGGAAGCGTGGCGCTTTCTCATAGCTCACG
CTGTAGGTATCTCAGTTCGGTGTAGGTCGTTCGCTCCAAGCTGGGCTGTGTGCACGAACCCCCCGTTCAG
CCCGACCGCTGCGCCTTATCCGGTAACTATCGTCTTGAGTCCAACCCGGTAAGACACGACTTATCGCCAC
TGGCAGCAGCCACTGGTAACAGGATTAGCAGAGCGAGGTATGTAGGCGGTGCTACAGAGTTCTTGAAGTG
GTGGCCTAACTACGGCTACACTAGAAGAACAGTATTTGGTATCTGCGCTCTGCTGAAGCCAGTTACCTTC
GGAAAAAGAGTTGGTAGCTCTTGATCCGGCAAACAAACCACCGCTGGTAGCGGTGGTTTTTTTGTTTGCA
AGCAGCAGATTACGCGCAGAAAAAAAGGATCTCAA
Features (pLannotate 1.2.2; 18 found; start..end, strand, type, name):
    171..1031    -  CDS            AmpR: β-lactamase; bla; confers resistance to ampicillin, carbenicillin, and related antibiotics
   1032..1136    -  promoter       AmpR promoter: bla
   1231..1266    +  CDS            rop (fragment): Rop protein, which maintains plasmids at low copy number; rop
   1368..1467    +  misc_feature   bom (fragment): basis of mobility region from pBR322
   1473..1630    -  CDS            lacZα (fragment): LacZα fragment of β-galactosidase; lacZ fragment
   2050..2066    +  CDS            3xHA (fragment): three tandem HA epitope tags
   2131..3141    +  CDS            TFAP4: TFAP4_HUMAN - Also known as BHLHC41. Experimental evidence at protein level: Swiss-Prot protein existence level 1. Transcription factor that activates both viral and cellular genes by binding to the symmetrical DNA sequence 5'-CAGCTG-3'. From Homo sapiens (Human).
   3322..3660    +  CDS            KV2A7_MOUSE: Experimental evidence at protein level: Swiss-Prot protein existence level 1. From Mus musculus (Mouse).
   3706..4788    +  CDS            IGG1_HUMAN (fragment): Experimental evidence at protein level: Swiss-Prot protein existence level 1. Immunoglobulins, also known as antibodies, are membrane-bound or secreted glycoproteins produced by B lymphocytes. In the recognition phase of humoral immunity, the membrane-bound immunoglobulins serve as receptors which, upon binding of a specific antigen, trigger the clonal expansion and differentiation of B lymphocytes into immunoglobulins- secreting plasma cells. Secreted immunoglobulins mediate the effector phase of humoral immunity, which results in the elimination of bound antigens (PubMed:22158414, PubMed:201
   4810..5130    +  CDS            CD28 (fragment): CD28_HUMAN - Experimental evidence at protein level: Swiss-Prot protein existence level 1. Involved in T-cell activation, the induction of cell proliferation and cytokine production and promotion of T-cell survival. Enhances the production of IL4 and IL10 in T-cells in conjunction with TCR/CD3 ligation and CD40L costimulation (PubMed:8617933). Isoform 3 enhances CD40L-mediated activation of NF-kappa-B and kinases MAPK8 and PAK2 in T-cells (PubMed:15067037). From Homo sapiens (Human).
   5131..5466    +  CDS            CD247 (fragment): CD3Z_HUMAN - Also known as CD3Z, T3Z, TCRZ. Experimental evidence at protein level: Swiss-Prot protein existence level 1. Part of the TCR-CD3 complex present on T-lymphocyte cell surface that plays an essential role in adaptive immune response. When antigen presenting cells (APCs) activate T-cell receptor (TCR), TCR- mediated signals are transmitted across the cell membrane by the CD3 chains CD3D, CD3E, CD3G and CD3Z. All CD3 chains contain immunoreceptor tyrosine-based activation motifs (ITAMs) in their cytoplasmic domain. Upon TCR engagement, these motifs become phosphorylated by Src family
   5533..5799    +  CDS            TRAC (fragment): TRAC_HUMAN - Also known as TCRA. Experimental evidence at protein level: Swiss-Prot protein existence level 1. Constant region of T cell receptor (TR) alpha chain (PubMed:24600447). Alpha-beta T cell receptors are antigen specific receptors which are essential to the immune response and are present on the cell surface of T lymphocytes. Recognize peptide-major histocompatibility (MH) (pMH) complexes that are displayed by antigen presenting cells (APC), a prerequisite for efficient T cell adaptive immunity against pathogens (PubMed:25493333). Binding of alpha-beta TR to pMH complex initiates TR-
   5855..5892    +  misc_feature   MCS (fragment): pUC18/19 multiple cloning site
   5929..5945    -  protein_bind   lac operator: The lac repressor binds to the lac operator to inhibit transcription in E. coli. This inhibition can be relieved by adding lactose or isopropyl-β-D-thiogalactopyranoside (IPTG). lac repressor encoded by lacI
   5953..5983    -  promoter       lac promoter: promoter for the E. coli lac operon
   5998..6019    -  protein_bind   CAP binding site: CAP binding activates transcription in the presence of cAMP. E. coli catabolite activator protein
   6032..6124    -  CDS            lacI (fragment): lac repressor; lacI; The lac repressor binds to the lac operator to inhibit transcription in E. coli. This inhibition can be relieved by adding lactose or isopropyl-β-D-thiogalactopyranoside (IPTG).
   6307..6895    -  rep_origin     ori: high-copy-number ColE1/pMB1/pBR322/pUC origin of replication
