[The description below was written by a language model from this plasmid's Addgene catalogue record and pLannotate feature annotations shown in this document.]
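Description:
pIG-851_HA-GD2-28z_HA-TFAP4 is a pUC19-based, high-copy E. coli plasmid catalogued as a CRISPR-type vector. It does not encode a nuclease or guide RNA; it serves as the source of a homology-directed repair (HDR) template for non-viral knock-in at the TRAC (T cell receptor alpha constant) locus of human T cells. It replicates from the ColE1/pUC origin and is selected with ampicillin through the β-lactamase gene and its native promoter. Remnants of the pUC19 lacZα/MCS region, with the lac promoter, operator and CAP site, flank the insert, which was assembled by Gibson cloning.

The payload lies on one strand. A short match to an HA epitope tag is followed by the human TFAP4 coding sequence (a bHLH transcription factor that binds CAGCTG motifs). Next comes a chimeric antigen receptor: a mouse kappa light-chain variable match belonging to the antibody-derived binder, an immunoglobulin G1-like segment that probably covers the heavy-chain variable portion and an Fc-derived spacer, a CD28 fragment supplying the costimulatory domain, and the CD3ζ (CD247) signalling domain. This matches the "GD2-28z" CAR in the name. The "HA" prefix on the CAR is not defined in the record and need not refer to the epitope tag.

A TRAC fragment after the CAR is consistent with the downstream homology arm. The upstream arm and any linkers or self-cleaving peptides between the coding units are not annotated. No mammalian promoter is annotated either, so expression presumably relies on the endogenous TRAC locus after integration, although the record does not state this. The construct comes from work testing synthetic knock-in sequences, here TFAP4 paired with a GD2 CAR, to program durable T cell therapies.
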