Addgene plasmid #207501: pIG-851_HA-GD2-28z_HA-TFAP4
Purpose: This plasmid can be used to generate HDR templates for non-viral knockin into the TRAC locus of human T cells.
Depositing lab: Alexander Marson. Depositing organization: J. David Gladstone Institutes. Publication: Modular pooled discovery of synthetic knockin sequences to program durable cell therapies. Blaeschke F, Chen YY, Apathy R, Daniel B, Chen AY, Chen PA, Sandor K, Zhang W, Li Z, Mowery CT, Yamamoto TN, Nyberg WA, To A, Yu R, Bueno R, Kim MC, Schmidt R, Goodman DB, Feuchtinger T, Eyquem J, Jimmie Ye C, Carnevale J, Satpathy AT, Shifrut E, Roth TL, Marson A. Cell. 2023 Sep 14;186(19):4216-4234.e33. doi: 10.1016/j.cell.2023.08.013. PubMed 37714135.
Backbone
  Vector backbone: PUC19
  Vector type: CRISPR
Growth in bacteria
  Bacterial resistance: Ampicillin, 100 μg/mL
  Growth temperature: 37°C
  Growth strain: NEB Stable
  Copy number: High Copy
Gene/Insert
  Gene/Insert name: HA-TFAP4, HA-GD2-28z_CAR
  Species: H. sapiens (human)
  Entrez Gene: TFAP4 (a.k.a. AP-4, bHLHc41)
  Cloning method: Gibson Cloning
Resource information
  A portion of this plasmid was derived from a plasmid made by: HA-GD2-28z CAR sequence was provided by Crystal Mackall/Robbie Majzner.
Terms and licenses: Academic/Nonprofit Terms; Industry Terms: Not Available to Industry
Depositor comments: Please visit https://doi.org/10.1101/2022.07.27.501186 for bioRxiv preprint.
How to cite: pIG-851_HA-GD2-28z_HA-TFAP4 was a gift from Alexander Marson (Addgene plasmid # 207501 ; http://n2t.net/addgene:207501 ; RRID:Addgene_207501)
